>Addgene plasmid #240169 | pVF153 | addgene full sequence | sequence record 486440 | Addgene NGS Result
ACCCACGCTCACCGGCTCCAGATTTATCAGCAATAAACCAGCCAGCCGGAAGGGCCGAGCGCAGAAGTGG
TCCTGCAACTTTATCCGCCTCCATCCAGTCTATTAATTGTTGCCGGGAAGCTAGAGTAAGTAGTTCGCCA
GTTAATAGTTTGCGCAACGTTGTTGCCATTGCTACAGGCATCGTGGTGTCACGCTCGTCGTTTGGTATGG
CTTCATTCAGCTCCGGTTCCCAACGATCAAGGCGAGTTACATGATCCCCCATGTTGTGCAAAAAAGCGGT
TAGCTCCTTCGGTCCTCCGATCGTTGTCAGAAGTAAGTTGGCCGCAGTGTTATCACTCATGGTTATGGCA
GCACTGCATAATTCTCTTACTGTCATGCCATCCGTAAGATGCTTTTCTGTGACTGGTGAGTACTCAACCA
AGTCATTCTGAGAATAGTGTATGCGGCGACCGAGTTGCTCTTGCCCGGCGTCAATACGGGATAATACCGC
GCCACATAGCAGAACTTTAAAAGTGCTCATCATTGGAAAACGTTCTTCGGGGCGAAAACTCTCAAGGATC
TTACCGCTGTTGAGATCCAGTTCGATGTAACCCACTCGTGCACCCAACTGATCTTCAGCATCTTTTACTT
TCACCAGCGTTTCTGGGTGAGCAAAAACAGGAAGGCAAAATGCCGCAAAAAAGGGAATAAGGGCGACACG
GAAATGTTGAATACTCATACTCTTCCTTTTTCAATATTATTGAAGCATTTATCAGGGTTATTGTCTCATG
AGCGGATACATATTTGAATGTATTTAGAAAAATAAACAAATAGGGGTTCCGCGCACATTTCCCCGAAAAG
TGCCACCTAAATTGTAAGCGTTAATATTTTGTTAAAATTCGCGTTAAATTTTTGTTAAATCAGCTCATTT
TTTAACCAATAGGCCGAAATCGGCAAAATCCCTTATAAATCAAAAGAATAGACCGAGATAGGGT
[37 nt withheld, positions 975-1011]
AAAGAACGTGGACTCCAACGTCAAAGG
[49 nt withheld, positions 1039-1087]
T
[91 nt withheld, positions 1089-1179]
G
[124 nt withheld, positions 1181-1304]
CCCATTCGCCATTCAGGCTGCGCAACTGTTGGGAAGGGCGATCGGTGCGGGCCTCTTCGCTATTACGCCA
GCTGGCGAAAGGGGGATGTGCTGCAAGGCGATTAAGTTGGGTAACGCCAGGGTTTTCCCAGTCACGACGT
TGTAAAACGACGGCCAGTGAGCGCGCCTCGTTCATTCACGTTTTTGAACCCGTGGAGGACGGGCAGACTC
GCGGTGCAAATGTGTTTTACAGCGTGATGGAGCAGATGAAGATGCTCGACACGCTGCAGAACACGCAGCT
AGATTAACCCTAGAAAGATAATCATATTGTGACGTACGTTAAAGATAATCATGTGTAAAATTGACGCATG
TGTTTTATCGGTCTGTATATCGAGGTTTATTTATTAATTTGAATAGATATTAAGTTTTATTATATTTACA
CTTACATACTAATAATAAATTCAACAAACAATTTATTTATGTTTATTTATTTATTAAAAAAAACAAAAAC
TCAAAATTTCTTCTATAAAGTAACAAAACTTTTATGAGGGACAGCCCCCCCCCAAAGCCCCCAGGGATGT
AATTACGTCCCTCCCCCGCTAGGGGGCAGCAGCGAGCCGCCCGGGGCTCCGCTCCGGTCCGGCGCTCCCC
CCGCATCCCCGAGCCGGCAGCGTGCGGGGACAGCCCGGGCACGGGGAAGGTGGCACGGGATCGCTTTCCT
CTGAACGCTTCTCGCTGCTCTTTGAGCCTGCAGACACCTGGGGGGATACGGGGAAAAGGCGAACGCGTGG
GTAGGGGAGGCGCTTTTCCCAAGGCAGTCTGGAGCATGCGCTTTAGCAGCCCCGCTGGGCACTTGGCGCT
ACACAAGTGGCCTCTGGCCTCGCACACATTCCACATCCACCGGTAGGCGCCAACCGGCTCCGTTCTTTGG
TGGCCCCTTCGCGCCACCTTCTACTCCTCCCCTAGTCAGGAAGTTCCCCCCCGCCCCGCAGCTCGCGTCG
TGCAGGACGTGACAAATGGAAGTAGCACGTCTCACTAGTCTCGTGCAGATGGACAGCACCGCTGAGCAAT
GGAAGCGGGTAGGCCTTTGGGGCAGCGGCCAATAGCAGCTTTGCTCCTTCGCTTTCTGGGCTCAGAGGCT
GGGAAGGGGTGGGTCCGGGGGCGGGCTCAGGGGCGGGCTCAGGGGCGGGGCGGGCGCCCGAAGGTCCTCC
GGAGGCCCGGCATTCTGCACGCTTCAAAAGCGCACGTCTGCCGCGCTGTTCTCCTCTTCCTCATCTCCGG
GCCTTTCGACCTGCAGCCCAAGCTTCACCATGACCGAGTACAAGCCCACGGTGCGCCTCGCCACCCGCGA
CGACGTCCCCAGGGCCGTACGCACCCTCGCCGCCGCGTTCGCCGACTACCCCGCCACGCGCCACACCGTC
GATCCGGACCGCCACATCGAGCGGGTCACCGAGCTGCAAGAACTCTTCCTCACGCGCGTCGGGCTCGACA
TCGGCAAGGTGTGGGTCGCGGACGACGGCGCCGCGGTGGCGGTCTGGACCACGCCGGAGAGCGTCGAAGC
GGGGGCGGTGTTCGCCGAGATCGGCCCGCGCATGGCCGAGTTGAGCGGTTCCCGGCTGGCCGCGCAGCAA
CAGATGGAAGGCCTCCTGGCGCCGCACCGGCCCAAGGAGCCCGCGTGGTTCCTGGCCACCGTCGGCGTCT
CGCCCGACCACCAGGGCAAGGGTCTGGGCAGCGCCGTCGTGCTCCCCGGAGTGGAGGCGGCCGAGCGCGC
CGGGGTGCCCGCCTTCCTGGAGACCTCCGCGCCCCGCAACCTCCCCTTCTACGAGCGGCTCGGCTTCACC
GTCACCGCCGACGTCGAGGTGCCCGAAGGACCGCGCACCTGGTGCATGACCCGCAAGCCCGGTGCCTGAG
CGGCCCGTTTAAACCCGCTGATCAGCCTCGACTGTGCCTTCTAGTTGCCAGCCATCTGTTGTTTGCCCCT
CCCCCGTGCCTTCCTTGACCCTGGAAGGTGCCACTCCCACTGTCCTTTCCTAATAAAATGAGGAAATTGC
ATCGCATTGTCTGAGTAGGTGTCATTCTATTCTGGGGGGTGGGGTGGGGCAGGACAGCAAGGGGGAGGAT
TGGGAAGACAATAGCAGGCATGCTGGGGATGCGGTGGGCTCTATGGCTTCTGAGGCGGAACGCGATATGT
ACGGGCCAGATATACGCGTCGCAGAACAAACGCCCAGAACCGAAGGCCGGAGCCCAGACGCCGCAGCAGC
CCAGCCTGCGTTGTAACCCGGTCCCCATAGCAACCAACTACCGCAGACTACTCTCGCAAGCGCTGTTCTG
CTTGTGACCCGGACCGGCTTCTCTTCCGCTTCCGGTCCCACAATCCTCTGTCGGCCTAGAAGAGCTTTGC
ATTGTGGGAGCTCCTTCCTTTCTCGCTCCCCGGCCATCTTGGCGGCTGGTGTTGGTGAGTGAGCTCTGCG
GGGTAAACGATTAGGCGGCTCGGGGAGCTCCGCTAGCTGGTGTTTGACGCTCTGGATTATAATCCTCTCT
TCTGTCCTCTGTGTATGCTAGGTTGGGGGTTGTCCCGCACCTAGAGCTAGCGCCCAGCTTAAGCCACCAT
GCCCACCGACGTGAGCGCCGGCGACGAGGCCCACGCCGACGGCGAGGACGTGGCCATGGCCCACGCCGAC
GCCGCCGACGACGCCGACGCCGACATGGCCGGCGACGGCGACAGCCCCGGATCCGGCAGCATGGCCGAGA
TCGGAACCGGCTTCCCTTTCGACCCTCACTACGTGGAGGTGCTGGGAGAACGGATGCACTACGTGGACGT
GGGACCTAGAGACGGAACACCAGTGCTGTTCCTGCACGGAAACCCCACAAGCAGCTACGTCTGGCGGAAC
ATCATCCCCCACGTGGCCCCTACACACAGATGTATCGCCCCAGACCTGATCGGCATGGGAAAGAGCGACA
AGCCCGACCTGGGCTACTTCTTCGACGACCACGTGCGGTTCATGGACGCTTTCATCGAGGCCCTGGGACT
GGAAGAGGTGGTGCTGGTCATCCACGATTGGGGAAGCGCTCTGGGCTTCCATTGGGCCAAGAGGAACCCA
GAGAGGGTCAAGGGCATCGCCTTCATGGAGTTCATCCGGCCTATCCCCACTTGGGACGAGTGGCCAGAAT
TCGCCAGGGAGACCTTCCAGGCTTTCAGAACCACCGACGTGGGCAGGAAGCTGATCATCGACCAGAACGT
GTTCATCGAGGGAACCCTGCCTATGGGAGTCGTGAGACCTCTGACCGAGGTGGAGATGGACCACTACAGG
GAGCCCTTCCTGAACCCAGTGGACAGAGAGCCTCTGTGGAGATTCCCCAACGAGCTGCCTATCGCCGGAG
AACCAGCCAATATCGTGGCCCTGGTGGAGGAGTACATGGATTGGCTGCACCAGAGCCCCGTGCCTAAGCT
GCTGTTTTGGGGCACACCAGGAGTGCTGATTCCTCCAGCAGAAGCCGCTAGACTGGCCAAAAGCCTGCCT
AATTGCAAGGCCGTGGACATCGGCCCAGGACTGAATCTGCTGCAGGAGGACAACCCCGACCTGATTGGAA
GCGAGATTGCCCGGTGGCTCAGTACCCTGGAGATCAGCGGCAGCGCTGGCTCTGCTGGAGACATGAGAGC
TGCCAACCTTTGGCCAAGCCCGCTCATGATCAAACGCTCTAAGAAGAACAGCCTGGCCTTGTCCCTGACG
GCCGACCAGATGGTCAGTGCCTTGTTGGATGCTGAGCCCCCCATACTCTATTCCGAGTATGATCCTACCA
GACCCTTCAGTGAAGCTTCGATGATGGGCTTACTGACCAACCTGGCAGACAGGGAGCTGGTTCACATGAT
CAACTGGGCGAAGAGGGTGCCAGGCTTTGTGGATTTGACCCTCCATGATCAGGTCCACCTTCTAGAATGT
GCCTGGCTAGAGATCCTGATGATTGGTCTCGTCTGGCGCTCCATGGAGCACCCAGTGAAGCTACTGTTTG
CTCCTAACTTGCTCTTGGACAGGAACCAGGGAAAATGTGTAGAGGGCATGGTGGAGATCTTCGACATGCT
GCTGGCTACATCATCTCGGTTCCGCATGATGAATCTGCAGGGAGAGGAGTTTGTGTGCCTCAAATCTATT
ATTTTGCTTAATTCTGGAGTGTACACATTTCTGTCCAGCACCCTGAAGTCTCTGGAAGAGAAGGACCATA
TCCACCGAGTCCTGGACAAGATCACAGACACTTTGATCCACCTGATGGCCAAGGCAGGCCTGACCCTGCA
GCAGCAGCACCAGCGGCTGGCCCAGCTCCTCCTCATCCTCTCCCACATCAGGCACATGAGTAACAAAGGC
ATGGAGCATCTGTACAGCATGAAGTGCAAGAACGTGGTGCCCCTCTATGACCTGCTGCTGGAGATGCTGG
ACGCCCACCGCCTACATGCGCCCACTAGCCGTGGAGGGGCATCCGTGGAGGAGACGGACCAAAGCCACTT
GGCCACTGCGGGCTCTACTTCATCGGGTACCTCTAGACCAGGCGAACGACCGTTTCAATGCCGGATATGT
ATGAGGAACTTCTCCGAGGAGGCAAACTTGAGGCGCCACACCCGAACACATACAGGAGAAAAGCCATTCC
AATGTCGAATTTGTATGCGCAATTTTTCAGATCACTCAAGCCTCAAGCGACACCTCCGCACACATACTGG
TTCACAGAAGCCCTTTCAGTGCAGGATTTGTATGCGCAACTTTAGCCAATCAGCGAACCTTTTGCGGCAC
ACTAGAACGCATACAGGTGAGAAGCCTTTCCAGTGTCGCATCTGTATGCGGAACTTCAGCGACCCCAGTT
CATTGAAGAGGCATTTGCGAACTCACACCGGTTCTCAAAAACCTTTTCAGTGCCGAATTTGTATGCGCAA
CTTCAGCCAACAAACAAATTTGACGAGACACACGCGCACGCACACCGGGGAAAAACCGTTTCAATGTCGA
ATCTGCATGCGCAATTTTAGCGATGCGACACAACTTGTTAGGCATCTGCGCACACACTTGCGGGGAAGCG
GAGCTGGTAAGCCTATCCCTAACCCTCTCCTCGGTCTCGATTCTACCTGAGTCGACAATCAACCTCTGGA
TTACAAAATTTGTGAAAGATTGACTGGTATTCTTAACTATGTTGCTCCTTTTACGCTATGTGGATACGCT
GCTTTAATGCCTTTGTATCATGCGTTAACTAAACTTGTTTATTGCAGCTTATAATGGTTACAAATAAAGC
AATAGCATCACAAATTTCACAAATAAAGCATTTTTTTCACTGCATTCTAGTTGTGGTTTGTCCAAACTCA
TCAATGTATCTTATCATGTCTGGAATTGACTCAAATGATGTCAATTAGTCTATCAGAAGCTCATCTGGTC
TCCCTTCCGGGGGACAAGACATCCCTGTTTAATATTTAAACAGCAGTGTTCCCAAACTGGGTTCTTATAT
CCCTTGCTCTGGTCAACCAGGTTGCAGGGTTTCCTGTCCTCACAGGAACGAAGTCCCTAAAGAAACAGTG
GCAGCCAGGTTTAGCCCCGGAATTGACTGGATTCCTTTTTTAGGGCCCATTGGTATGGCTTTTTCCCCGT
ATCCCCCCAGGTGTCTGCAGGCTCAAAGAGCAGCGAGAAGCGTTCAGAGGAAAGCGATCCCGTGCCACCT
TCCCCGTGCCCGGGCTGTCCCCGCACGCTGCCGGCTCGGGGATGCGGGGGGAGCGCCGGACCGGAGCGGA
GCCCCGGGCGGCTCGCTGCTGCCCCCTAGCGGGGGAGGGACGTAATTACATCCCTGGGGGCTTTGGGGGG
GGGCTGTCCCTGATATCTATAACAAGAAAATATATATATAATAAGTTATCACGTAAGTAGAACATGAAAT
AACAATATAATTATCGTATGAGTTAAATCTTAAAAGTCACGTAAAAGATAATCATGCGTCATTTTGACTC
ACGCGGTCGTTATAGTTCAAAATCAGTGACACTTACCGCATTGACAAGCACGCCTCACGGGAGCTCCAAG
CGGCGACTGAGATGTCCTAAATGCACAGCGACGGATTCGCGCTATTTAGAAAGAGAGAGCAATATTTCAA
GAATGCATGCGTCAATTTTACGCAGACTATCTTTCTAGGGTTAATCTAGCTGCATCAGGATCATATCGTC
GGGTCTTTTTTCCGGCTCAGTCATCGCCCAAGCTGGCGCTATCTGGGCATCGGGGAGGAAGAAGCCCGTG
CCTTTTCCCGCGAGGTTGAAGCGGCATGGAAAGAGTTTGCCGAGGATGACTGCTGCTGCATTGACGTTGA
GCGAAAACGCACGTTTACCATGATGATTCGGGAAGGTGTGGCCATGCACGCCTTTAACGGTGAACTGTTC
GTTCAGGCCACCTGGGATACCAGTTCGTCGCGGCTTTTCCGGACACAGTTCCGGATGGTCAGCCCGAAGC
GCATCAGCAACCCGAACAATACCGGCGACAGCCGGAACTGCCGTGCCGGTGTGCAGATTAATGACAGCGG
TGCGGCGCTGGGATATTACGTCAGCGAGGACGGGTATCCTGGCTGGATGCCGCAGAAATGGACATGGATA
CCCCGTGAGTTACCCGGCGGGCGCGCTTGGCGTAATCATGGTCATAGCTGTTTCCTGTGTGAAATTGTTA
TCCGCTCACAATTCCACACAACATACGAGCCGGAAGCATAAAGTGTAAAGCCTGGGGTGCCTAATGAGTG
AGCTAACTCACATTAATTGCGTTGCGCTCACTGCCCGCTTTCCAGTCGGGAAACCTGTCGTGCCAGCTGC
ATTAATGAATCGGCCAACGCGCGGGGAGAGGCGGTTTGCGTATTGGGCGCTCTTCCGCTTCCTCGCTCAC
TGACTCGCTGCGCTCGGTCGTTCGGCTGCGGCGAGCGGTATCAGCTCACTCAAAGGCGGTAATACGGTTA
TCCACAGAATCAGGGGATAACGCAGGAAAGAACATGTGAGCAAAAGGCCAGCAAAAGGCCAGGAACCGTA
AAAAGGCCGCGTTGCTGGCGTTTTTCCATAGGCTCCGCCCCCCTGACGAGCATCACAAAAATCGACGCTC
AAGTCAGAGGTGGCGAAACCCGACAGGACTATAAAGATACCAGGCGTTTCCCCCTGGAAGCTCCCTCGTG
CGCTCTCCTGTTCCGACCCTGCCGCTTACCGGATACCTGTCCGCCTTTCTCCCTTCGGGAAGCGTGGCGC
TTTCTCATAGCTCACGCTGTAGGTATCTCAGTTCGGTGTAGGTCGTTCGCTCCAAGCTGGGCTGTGTGCA
CGAACCCCCCGTTCAGCCCGACCGCTGCGCCTTATCCGGTAACTATCGTCTTGAGTCCAACCCGGTAAGA
CACGACTTATCGCCACTGGCAGCAGCCACTGGTAACAGGATTAGCAGAGCGAGGTATGTAGGCGGTGCTA
CAGAGTTCTTGAAGTGGTGGCCTAACTACGGCTACACTAGAAGAACAGTATTTGGTATCTGCGCTCTGCT
GAAGCCAGTTACCTTCGGAAAAAGAGTTGGTAGCTCTTGATCCGGCAAACAAACCACCGCTGGTAGCGGT
GGTTTTTTTGTTTGCAAGCAGCAGATTACGCGCAGAAAAAAAGGATCTCAAGAAGATCCTTTGATCTTTT
CTACGGGGTCTGACGCTCAGTGGAACGAAAACTCACGTTAAGGGATTTTGGTCATGAGATTATCAAAAAG
GATCTTCACCTAGATCCTTTTAAATTAAAAATGAAGTTTTAAATCAATCTAAAGTATATATGAGTAAACT
TGGTCTGACAGTTACCAATGCTTAATCAGTGAGGCACCTATCTCAGCGATCTGTCTATTTCGTTCATCCA
TAGTTGCCTGACTCCCCGTCGTGTAGATAACTACGATACGGGAGGGCTTACCATCTGGCCCCAGTGCTGC
AATGATACCGCGAG
Features (pLannotate 1.2.2; 21 found; start..end, strand, type, name):
    719..823     -  promoter       AmpR promoter: bla
    876..1304    -  rep_origin     f1 ori (sequence partly withheld): f1 bacteriophage origin of replication; arrow indicates direction of (+) strand synthesis
   1309..1464    -  CDS            lacZα (fragment): LacZα fragment of β-galactosidase; lacZ fragment
   1466..1585    +  CDS            B (fragment): PORTL_LAMBD - Experimental evidence at protein level: Swiss-Prot protein existence level 1. Forms the portal vertex of the capsid (PubMed:6228056, PubMed:6232391). This portal plays critical roles in head assembly, genome packaging, neck/tail attachment, and genome ejection (Probable). The portal protein multimerizes as a single ring-shaped homododecamer arranged around a central channel (PubMed:6232391). Binds to the terminase subunits to form the packaging machine (PubMed:7799432). From Escherichia phage lambda (Bacteriophage lambda).
   2073..2572    +  promoter       PGK promoter: mouse phosphoglycerate kinase 1 promoter
   2594..3193    +  CDS            PuroR: puromycin N-acetyltransferase; pac from Streptomyces alboniger; confers resistance to puromycin
   3226..3450    +  polyA_signal   bGH poly(A) signal: bovine growth hormone polyadenylation signal
   4025..4903    +  CDS            dhaA: DHAA_PSEPV - Experimental evidence at protein level: Swiss-Prot protein existence level 1. Catalyzes hydrolytic cleavage of carbon-halogen bonds in halogenated aliphatic compounds, leading to the formation of the corresponding primary alcohols, halide ions and protons. Has a broad substrate specificity, as it is able to dehalogenate mono- and di- chlorinated and brominated alkanes (up to at least C10), and the two isomers of 1,3-dichloropropene to 3-chloroallyl alcohol; the highest activity was found with 1,2-dibromoethane, while no activity was observed with the analog 1,2-dichloroethane. Fro
   4928..5809    +  CDS            ERT2 (fragment): mutated ligand-binding domain of the human estrogen receptor (Feil et al., 1997)
   6269..6285    +  CDS            ZFHD1 (DNA binding domain) (fragment): composite human DNA-binding domain composed of domains from the transcription factors Zif268 and Oct-1 (Pomerantz et al., 1995)
   6350..6390    +  CDS            V5 tag (fragment): epitope tag from simian virus 5
   6401..6507    +  misc_feature   WPRE (fragment): woodchuck hepatitis virus posttranscriptional regulatory element
   6516..6637    +  polyA_signal   SV40 poly(A) signal: SV40 polyadenylation signal
   6655..6747    +  ncRNA          G-CSF SLDE: Accession: RF00183 - G-CSF factor stem-loop destabilising element (SLDE)
   7444..7911    +  CDS            B (fragment): PORTL_LAMBD - Experimental evidence at protein level: Swiss-Prot protein existence level 1. Forms the portal vertex of the capsid (PubMed:6228056, PubMed:6232391). This portal plays critical roles in head assembly, genome packaging, neck/tail attachment, and genome ejection (Probable). The portal protein multimerizes as a single ring-shaped homododecamer arranged around a central channel (PubMed:6232391). Binds to the terminase subunits to form the packaging machine (PubMed:7799432). From Escherichia phage lambda (Bacteriophage lambda).
   7949..7965    -  protein_bind   lac operator: The lac repressor binds to the lac operator to inhibit transcription in E. coli. This inhibition can be relieved by adding lactose or isopropyl-β-D-thiogalactopyranoside (IPTG). lac repressor encoded by lacI
   7973..8003    -  promoter       lac promoter: promoter for the E. coli lac operon
   8018..8039    -  protein_bind   CAP binding site: CAP binding activates transcription in the presence of cAMP. E. coli catabolite activator protein
   8052..8144    -  CDS            lacI (fragment): lac repressor; lacI; The lac repressor binds to the lac operator to inhibit transcription in E. coli. This inhibition can be relieved by adding lactose or isopropyl-β-D-thiogalactopyranoside (IPTG).
   8327..8915    -  rep_origin     ori: high-copy-number ColE1/pMB1/pBR322/pUC origin of replication
   9086..718     -  CDS            AmpR (across the origin): β-lactamase; bla; confers resistance to ampicillin, carbenicillin, and related antibiotics
