[The description below was written by a language model from this plasmid's Addgene catalogue record and pLannotate feature annotations shown in this document.]
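Description:
pVF153 is a mammalian expression plasmid built on a PiggyBac backbone. According to the record, it can be used either directly as an expression vector or as transposon cargo for genomic insertion. It is maintained in E. coli as a high-copy plasmid through a ColE1/pUC-type origin and is selected with ampicillin via the β-lactamase gene and its promoter. The bacterial portion also carries an f1 origin and lacZα/lac promoter remnants typical of a pUC/pBluescript-derived backbone. The automated annotation does not call the PiggyBac terminal repeats. The two short hits to the phage lambda portal protein that flank the mammalian region are probably spurious matches or stuffer sequence rather than functional parts.

The mammalian region holds two units. A mouse PGK promoter drives the puromycin N-acetyltransferase gene with a bGH polyadenylation signal, which allows selection of transfected or stably integrated cells. Downstream lies the synthetic fusion VP16_7As-HaloTag-ERD-ZF1. The table detects its HaloTag portion as the dhaA haloalkane dehalogenase, followed by an estrogen receptor ligand-binding domain matching ERT2, a short match to a zinc-finger DNA-binding domain, and a partial V5 epitope tag. A WPRE fragment and an SV40 poly(A) signal follow the coding region.

The VP16 segment with its "7As" mutation is not annotated, and the record does not define the mutation beyond its name. The promoter driving the fusion is also not identified in the feature table. The architecture suggests a synthetic transcription factor in which a variant VP16 activation domain is tethered to DNA by a zinc finger, can be labelled through HaloTag, and is potentially regulated by ligand through the estrogen receptor domain. The record itself states only that the plasmid is for expressing this protein.
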