Addgene plasmid #240169: pVF153
Purpose: expression vector or PiggyBac-insertable cargo for expressing VP16_7As-HaloTag-ERD-ZF1
Depositing lab: Max Staller. Depositing organization: University of California, Berkeley.
Backbone
  Vector backbone: PiggyBac
  Vector type: Mammalian Expression
Growth in bacteria
  Bacterial resistance: Ampicillin, 100 μg/mL
  Growth temperature: 37°C
  Growth strain: DH5alpha
  Copy number: High Copy
Gene/Insert
  Gene/Insert name: VP16_7As-HaloTag-ERD-ZF1
  Species: Synthetic
  Mutation: 7As
  Cloning method: Gibson Cloning
Terms and licenses: Academic/Nonprofit Terms; Industry Terms: Not Available to Industry
How to cite: pVF153 was a gift from Max Staller (Addgene plasmid # 240169 ; http://n2t.net/addgene:240169 ; RRID:Addgene_240169)
